Addgene plasmid #191735: AiP14132 - pAAV-AiE0779m_3xC2-minBG-jGCaMP8m-WPRE3-BGHpA (Alias: CN4132)
Purpose: AI plasmid ALIAS: AiP14132. Expression of jGCaMP8m in striatal direct pathway medium spiny neurons (D1-MSNs)
Depositing lab: Allen Institute for Brain Science & Jonathan Ting. Depositing organization: Allen Institute. Publication: Enhancer AAV toolbox for accessing and perturbing striatal cell types and circuits. Hunker AC, Wirthlin ME, Gill G, Johansen NJ, Hooper M, Omstead V, Vargas S, Lerma MN, Taskin N, Weed N, Laird WD, Bishaw YM, Bendrick JL, Gore BB, Ben-Simon Y, Opitz-Araya X, Martinez RA, Way SW, Thyagarajan B, Otto S, Sanchez REA, Alexander JR, Amaya A, Amster A, Arbuckle J, Ayala A, Baker PM, Barcelli T, Barta S, Bertagnolli D, Bielstein C, Bishwakarma P, Bowlus J, Boyer G, Brouner K, Casian B, Casper T, Chakka AB, Chakrabarty R, Chong P, Clark M, Colbert K, Daniel S, Dawe T, Departee M, DiValentin P, Donadio NP, Dotson NI, Dwivedi D, Egdorf T, Fliss T, Gary A, Goldy J, Grasso C, Groce EL, Gudsnuk K, Han W, Haradon Z, Hastings S, Helback O, Ho WV, Huang C, Johnson T, Jones DL, Juneau Z, Kenney J, Leibly M, Li S, Liang E, Loeffler H, Lusk NA, Madigan Z, Malloy J, Malone J, McCue R, Melchor J, Mich JK, Moosman S, Morin E, Naidoo R, Newman D, Ngo K, Nguyen K, Oster AL, Ouellette B, Oyama AA, Pena N, Pham T, Phillips E, Pom C, Potekhina L, Ransford S, Ray PL, Reding M, Rette DF, Reynoldson C, Rimorin C, Sigler AR, Rocha DB, Ronellenfitch K, Ruiz A, Sawyer L, Sevigny JP, Shapovalova NV, Shepard N, Shulga L, Soliman S, Staats B, Taormina MJ, Tieu M, Wang Y, Wilkes J, Wood T, Zhou T, Williford A, Dee N, Mollenkopf T, Ng L, Esposito L, Kalmbach BE, Yao S, Ariza J, Collman F, Mufti S, Smith K, Waters J, Ersing I, Patrick M, Zeng H, Lein ES, Kojima Y, Horwitz G, Owen SF, Levi BP, Daigle TL, Tasic B, Bakken TE, Ting JT. Neuron. 2025 May 21;113(10):1507-1524.e17. doi: 10.1016/j.neuron.2025.04.035. PubMed 40403704.
Backbone
  Vector backbone: rAAV
  Vector type: AAV
Growth in bacteria
  Bacterial resistance: Ampicillin, 100 μg/mL
  Growth temperature: 30°C
  Growth strain: NEB Stable
  Copy number: High Copy
Gene/Insert
  Gene/Insert name: jGCaMP8m
  Species: Synthetic
  Mutation: none
  Cloning method: Restriction Enzyme; 5′ cloning site Unknown (unknown if destroyed)
Resource information
  A portion of this plasmid was derived from a plasmid made by: jGCaMP8m variants are from Addgene plasmid 162375
Terms and licenses: Academic/Nonprofit Terms; Industry Terms: Not Available to Industry
Depositor comments: Allen Institute plasmid ALIAS: AiP14132 This work supported by NIH BRAIN Initiative grant UF1MH128339
How to cite: AiP14132 - pAAV-AiE0779m_3xC2-minBG-jGCaMP8m-WPRE3-BGHpA (Alias: CN4132) was a gift from Allen Institute for Brain Science & Jonathan Ting (Addgene plasmid # 191735 ; http://n2t.net/addgene:191735 ; RRID:Addgene_191735)
