[The description below was written by a language model from this plasmid's Addgene catalogue record and pLannotate feature annotations shown in this document.]
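Description:
AiP14132 - pAAV-AiE0779m_3xC2-minBG-jGCaMP8m-WPRE3-BGHpA (alias CN4132) is a recombinant AAV transfer plasmid of about 5.3 kb, designed to be packaged into AAV particles for delivery to the brain. It is maintained in bacteria as a high-copy plasmid through a ColE1/pUC-type origin and selected with ampicillin via the β-lactamase gene and its native promoter. An f1 phage origin and small remnants of pBR322 bom and rop sequences are also present in the backbone. AAV2 inverted terminal repeats flank the expression cassette and define the segment that is replicated and packaged. The annotation detects a full ITR downstream of the cassette but only short ITR fragments at the upstream end, which may reflect the difficulty of sequencing and annotating these repeats.

The payload is jGCaMP8m, a synthetic genetically encoded fluorescent calcium indicator. The automated annotation labels this coding region as a GCaMP6s fragment, which reflects homology within the GCaMP family rather than the actual variant. According to the construct name, expression is driven by the enhancer AiE0779m in a "3xC2" configuration, which probably denotes three copies of a core enhancer segment, placed upstream of a minimal beta-globin promoter (minBG). These elements are not annotated in the feature table, but they would fall in the unannotated stretch between the upstream ITR and the coding sequence. Downstream, WPRE3, a shortened woodchuck hepatitis virus posttranscriptional regulatory element, boosts transcript expression while saving packaging space, and a bovine growth hormone polyadenylation signal terminates the transcript.

The stated purpose is cell-type-selective expression of jGCaMP8m in striatal direct pathway medium spiny neurons (D1-MSNs). This would allow calcium activity to be imaged in that population without transgenic driver lines, and the plasmid forms part of an enhancer AAV toolbox for striatal cell types.
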