Features (pLannotate 1.2.2; 14 found; start..end, strand, type, name):
     12..39      +  repeat_region  AAV2 ITR (fragment): inverted terminal repeat of adeno-associated virus serotype 2 inverted
     68..95      +  repeat_region  AAV2 ITR (fragment): inverted terminal repeat of adeno-associated virus serotype 2 inverted
    910..2080    +  CDS            GCaMP6s (fragment): improved fluorescent protein-based calcium sensor (Chen et al., 2013)
   2113..2270    +  misc_feature   WPRE (fragment): woodchuck hepatitis virus posttranscriptional regulatory element
   2276..2356    +  misc_feature   WPRE (fragment): woodchuck hepatitis virus posttranscriptional regulatory element
   2373..2484    +  polyA_signal   bGH poly(A) signal: bovine growth hormone polyadenylation signal
   2602..2742    +  repeat_region  AAV2 ITR: inverted terminal repeat of adeno-associated virus serotype 2 inverted
   2747..2798    -  misc_feature   bom (fragment): basis of mobility region from pBR322
   2817..3272    +  rep_origin     f1 ori (sequence partly withheld): f1 bacteriophage origin of replication; arrow indicates direction of (+) strand synthesis
   3273..3322    -  misc_feature   bom (fragment): basis of mobility region from pBR322
   3424..3459    -  CDS            rop (fragment): Rop protein, which maintains plasmids at low copy number; rop
   3554..3658    +  promoter       AmpR promoter: bla
   3659..4519    +  CDS            AmpR: β-lactamase; bla; confers resistance to ampicillin, carbenicillin, and related antibiotics
   4690..5278    +  rep_origin     ori: high-copy-number ColE1/pMB1/pBR322/pUC origin of replication
>Addgene plasmid #191735 | AiP14132 - pAAV-AiE0779m_3xC2-minBG-jGCaMP8m-WPRE3-BGHpA (Alias: CN4132) | addgene full sequence | sequence record 376677 | Addgene NGS Result
CCTGCAGGCAGCTGCGCGCTCGCTCGCTCACTGAGGCCGCCCGGGCGTCGGGCGACCTTTGGTCGCCCGG
CCTCAGTGAGCGAGCGAGCGCGCAGAGAGGGAGTGGCCAACTCCATCACTAGGGGTTCCTGCGGCCGCAC
GCGTAAGTTTGAGACAAATTAAGGAAAAGCGGGTTGGGAGGAGTCTGAGGCTGTGGGTGGCTGCCTCGAG
AGGCTGCTCACAACCTGACATGTTTCAGATCTTTTGACACGGTCATGCAAGCAACAGAAACTTATATGGT
TTTTAGTCTCCCAGGTAGCAGGGAAATGATGATGTGGGAGGATTAGGGGGGGGAAAATAAGTTTGAGACA
AATTAAGGAAAAGCGGGTTGGGAGGAGTCTGAGGCTGTGGGTGGCTGCCTCGAGAGGCTGCTCACAACCT
GACATGTTTCAGATCTTTTGACACGGTCATGCAAGCAACAGAAACTTATATGGTTTTTAGTCTCCCAGGT
AGCAGGGAAATGATGATGTGGGAGGATTAGGGGGGGGAAAATAAGTTTGAGACAAATTAAGGAAAAGCGG
GTTGGGAGGAGTCTGAGGCTGTGGGTGGCTGCCTCGAGAGGCTGCTCACAACCTGACATGTTTCAGATCT
TTTGACACGGTCATGCAAGCAACAGAAACTTATATGGTTTTTAGTCTCCCAGGTAGCAGGGAAATGATGA
TGTGGGAGGATTAGGGGGGGGAAAATGAGCTCGGGCTGGGCATAAAAGTCAGGGCAGAGCCATCTATTGC
TTACATTTGCTTCTGGGATCCAGATCTTTCGAAGCTAGCCACCATGCATCATCACCATCATCACACGCGT
CGCAAGAAGACCTTCAAGGAGGTGGCCACCGCCGTGAAGATCATCGGCCGCCTGATGGGCCTGAAGATCA
ACGTCTATATCAAGGCCGACAAGCAGAAGAACGGCATCAAGGCGAACTTCCACATCCGCCACAACATCGA
GGACGGCGGCGTGCAGCTCGCCTACCACTACCAGCAGAACACCCCCATCGGCGACGGCCCCGTGCTGCTG
CCCGACAACCACTACCTGAGCGTGGAGTCCAAACTTTCGAAAGACCCCAACGAGAAGCGCGATCACATGG
TCCTGCTGGAGTTCGTGACCGCCGCCGGGATCACTCTCGGCATGGACGAGCTGTACAAGGGCGGTACCGG
AGGGAGCATGGTGAGCAAGGGCGAGGAGCTGTTCACCGGGGTGGTGCCCATCCTGGTCGAGCTGGACGGC
GACGTAAACGGCCACAAGTTCAGCGTGTCCGGCGAGGGTGAGGGCGATGCCACCTACGGCAAGCTGACCC
TGAAGTTCATCTGCACCACCGGCAAGCTGCCCGTGCCCTGGCCCACCCTCGTGACCACCCTGACCTACGG
CGTGCAGTGCTTCAGCCGCTACCCCGACCACATGAAGCAGCACGACTTCTTCAAGTCCGCCATGCCCGAA
GGCTACATCCAGGAGCGCACCATCTTCTTCAAGGACGACGGCAACTACAAGACCCGCGCCGAGGTGAAGT
TCGAGGGCGACACCCTGGTGAACCGCATCGAGCTGAAGGGCATCGACTTCAAGGAGGACGGCAACATCCT
GGGGCACAAGCTGGAGTACAACCTGCCGGACCAACTGACTGAAGAGCAGATCGCAGAATACAAAGAGGCT
TTCTCCCTATTTGACAAGGACGGGGATGGGACAATAACAACCAAGGAGCTGGGGACGGTGATGCGGTCTC
TGGGGCAGAACCCCACAGAAGCAGAGCTGCAGGACATGATCAATGAAGTAGATGCCGACGGTGACGGCAC
AATCGACTTCCCTGAGTTCCTGACAATGATGGCAAGAAAAATGAAATACAGGGACACGGAAGAAGAAATT
AGAGAAGCGTTCGGTGTGTTTGATAAGGATGGCAATGGCTACATCAGTGCAGCAGAGCTTCGCCACGTGA
TGACAAACCTTGGAGAGAAGTTAACAGATGAAGAGGTTGATGAAATGATCAGGGAAGCAGACATCGATGG
GGATGGTCAGGTAAACTACGAAGAGTTTGTACAAATGATGACAGCGAAGTAAGGCGCGCCGCGGCCGCGA
ATTCGATATCATAATCAACCTCTGGATTACAAAATTTGTGAAAGATTGACTGGTATTCTTAACTATGTTG
CTCCTTTTACGCTATGTGGATACGCTGCTTTAATGCCTTTGTATCATGCTATTGCTTCCCGTATGGCTTT
CATTTTCTCCTCCTTGTATAAATCCTGGTTAGTTCTTGCCACGGCGGAACTCATCGCCGCCTGCCTTGCC
CGCTGCTGGACAGGGGCTCGGCTGTTGGGCACTGACAATTCCGTGGCTCGAGAGATCTTCGACTGTGCCT
TCTAGTTGCCAGCCATCTGTTGTTTGCCCCTCCCCCGTGCCTTCCTTGACCCTGGAAGGTGCCACTCCCA
CTGTCCTTTCCTAATAAAATGAGGAAATTGCATCGCATTGTCTGAGTAGGTGTCATTCTATTCTGGGGGG
TGGGGTGGGGCAGGACAGCAAGGGGGAGGATTGGGAAGACAATAGCAGGCATGAGATCTCACGTGCGGAC
CGAGCGGCCGCAGGAACCCCTAGTGATGGAGTTGGCCACTCCCTCTCTGCGCGCTCGCTCGCTCACTGAG
GCCGGGCGACCAAAGGTCGCCCGACGCCCGGGCTTTGCCCGGGCGGCCTCAGTGAGCGAGCGAGCGCGCA
GCTGCCTGCAGGGGCGCCTGATGCGGTATTTTCTCCTTACGCATCTGTGCGGTATTTCACACCGCATA
[95 nt withheld, positions 2799-2893]
T
[46 nt withheld, positions 2895-2940]
C
[141 nt withheld, positions 2942-3082]
CCTTTGACGTTGGAGTCCACGTTCTTT
[37 nt withheld, positions 3110-3146]
ACTCTATCTCGGGCTATTCTTTTGATTTATAAGGGATTTTGCCGATTTCGGTCTATTGGTTAAAAAATGA
GCTGATTTAACAAAAATTTAACGCGAATTTTAACAAAATATTAACGTTTACAATTTTATGGTGCACTCTC
AGTACAATCTGCTCTGATGCCGCATAGTTAAGCCAGCCCCGACACCCGCCAACACCCGCTGACGCGCCCT
GACGGGCTTGTCTGCTCCCGGCATCCGCTTACAGACAAGCTGTGACCGTCTCCGGGAGCTGCATGTGTCA
GAGGTTTTCACCGTCATCACCGAAACGCGCGAGACGAAAGGGCCTCGTGATACGCCTATTTTTATAGGTT
AATGTCATGATAATAATGGTTTCTTAGACGTCAGGTGGCACTTTTCGGGGAAATGTGCGCGGAACCCCTA
TTTGTTTATTTTTCTAAATACATTCAAATATGTATCCGCTCATGAGACAATAACCCTGATAAATGCTTCA
ATAATATTGAAAAAGGAAGAGTATGAGTATTCAACATTTCCGTGTCGCCCTTATTCCCTTTTTTGCGGCA
TTTTGCCTTCCTGTTTTTGCTCACCCAGAAACGCTGGTGAAAGTAAAAGATGCTGAAGATCAGTTGGGTG
CACGAGTGGGTTACATCGAACTGGATCTCAACAGCGGTAAGATCCTTGAGAGTTTTCGCCCCGAAGAACG
TTTTCCAATGATGAGCACTTTTAAAGTTCTGCTATGTGGCGCGGTATTATCCCGTATTGACGCCGGGCAA
GAGCAACTCGGTCGCCGCATACACTATTCTCAGAATGACTTGGTTGAGTACTCACCAGTCACAGAAAAGC
ATCTTACGGATGGCATGACAGTAAGAGAATTATGCAGTGCTGCCATAACCATGAGTGATAACACTGCGGC
CAACTTACTTCTGACAACGATCGGAGGACCGAAGGAGCTAACCGCTTTTTTGCACAACATGGGGGATCAT
GTAACTCGCCTTGATCGTTGGGAACCGGAGCTGAATGAAGCCATACCAAACGACGAGCGTGACACCACGA
TGCCTGTAGCAATGGCAACAACGTTGCGCAAACTATTAACTGGCGAACTACTTACTCTAGCTTCCCGGCA
ACAATTAATAGACTGGATGGAGGCGGATAAAGTTGCAGGACCACTTCTGCGCTCGGCCCTTCCGGCTGGC
TGGTTTATTGCTGATAAATCTGGAGCCGGTGAGCGTGGGTCTCGCGGTATCATTGCAGCACTGGGGCCAG
ATGGTAAGCCCTCCCGTATCGTAGTTATCTACACGACGGGGAGTCAGGCAACTATGGATGAACGAAATAG
ACAGATCGCTGAGATAGGTGCCTCACTGATTAAGCATTGGTAACTGTCAGACCAAGTTTACTCATATATA
CTTTAGATTGATTTAAAACTTCATTTTTAATTTAAAAGGATCTAGGTGAAGATCCTTTTTGATAATCTCA
TGACCAAAATCCCTTAACGTGAGTTTTCGTTCCACTGAGCGTCAGACCCCGTAGAAAAGATCAAAGGATC
TTCTTGAGATCCTTTTTTTCTGCGCGTAATCTGCTGCTTGCAAACAAAAAAACCACCGCTACCAGCGGTG
GTTTGTTTGCCGGATCAAGAGCTACCAACTCTTTTTCCGAAGGTAACTGGCTTCAGCAGAGCGCAGATAC
CAAATACTGTTCTTCTAGTGTAGCCGTAGTTAGGCCACCACTTCAAGAACTCTGTAGCACCGCCTACATA
CCTCGCTCTGCTAATCCTGTTACCAGTGGCTGCTGCCAGTGGCGATAAGTCGTGTCTTACCGGGTTGGAC
TCAAGACGATAGTTACCGGATAAGGCGCAGCGGTCGGGCTGAACGGGGGGTTCGTGCACACAGCCCAGCT
TGGAGCGAACGACCTACACCGAACTGAGATACCTACAGCGTGAGCTATGAGAAAGCGCCACGCTTCCCGA
AGGGAGAAAGGCGGACAGGTATCCGGTAAGCGGCAGGGTCGGAACAGGAGAGCGCACGAGGGAGCTTCCA
GGGGGAAACGCCTGGTATCTTTATAGTCCTGTCGGGTTTCGCCACCTCTGACTTGAGCGTCGATTTTTGT
GATGCTCGTCAGGGGGGCGGAGCCTATGGAAAAACGCCAGCAACGCGGCCTTTTTACGGTTCCTGGCCTT
TTGCTGGCCTTTTGCTCACATGT
